>Addgene plasmid #238682 | HaloTag-TREM2 Vector | addgene full sequence | sequence record 479214 | Addgene NGS Result
TCAATATTGGCCATTAGCCATATTATTCATTGGTTATATAGCATAAATCAATATTGGCTATTGGCCATTG
CATACGTTGTATCTATATCATAATATGTACATTTATATTGGCTCATGTCCAATATGACCGCCATGTTGGC
ATTGATTATTGACTAGTTATTAATAGTAATCAATTACGGGGTCATTAGTTCATAGCCCATATATGGAGTT
CCGCGTTACATAACTTACGGTAAATGGCCCGCCTGGCTGACCGCCCAACGACCCCCGCCCATTGACGTCA
ATAATGACGTATGTTCCCATAGTAACGCCAATAGGGACTTTCCATTGACGTCAATGGGTGGAGTATTTAC
GGTAAACTGCCCACTTGGCAGTACATCAAGTGTATCATATGCCAAGTCCGCCCCCTATTGACGTCAATGA
CGGTAAATGGCCCGCCTGGCATTATGCCCAGTACATGACCTTACGGGACTTTCCTACTTGGCAGTACATC
TACGTATTAGTCATCGCTATTACCATGGTGATGCGGTTTTGGCAGTACACCAATGGGCGTGGATAGCGGT
TTGACTCACGGGGATTTCCAAGTCTCCACCCCATTGACGTCAATGGGAGTTTGTTTTGGCACCAAAATCA
ACGGGACTTTCCAAAATGTCGTAATAACCCCGCCCCGTTGACGCAAATGGGCGGTAGGCGTGTACGGTGG
GAGGTCTATATAAGCAGAGCTGGTTTAGTGAACCGTCAGATCACTAGAAGCTTTATTGCGGTAGTTTATC
ACAGTTAAATTGCTAACGCAGTCAGTGCTTCTGACACAACAGTCTCGAACTTAAGCTGCAGAAGTTGGTC
GTGAGGCACTGGGCAGGTAAGTATCAAGGTTACAAGACAGGTTTAAGGAGACCAATAGAAACTGGGCTTG
TCGAGACAGAGAAGACTCTTGCGTTTCTGATAGGCACCTATTGGTCTTACTGACATCCACTTTGCCTTTC
TCTCCACAGGTGTCCACTCCCAGTTCAATTACAGCTCTTAAGGCTAGAGTATTAATACGACTCACTATAG
GGCTAGCCACCATGAACTCCTTCTCCACAAGCGCCTTCGGTCCAGTTGCCTTCTCCCTGGGTCTGCTCCT
GGTGTTGCCTGCTGCCTTCCCTGCTCCGCGGGCAGAAATCGGTACTGGCTTTCCATTCGACCCCCATTAT
GTGGAAGTCCTGGGCGAGCGCATGCACTACGTCGATGTTGGTCCGCGCGATGGCACCCCTGTGCTGTTCC
TGCACGGTAACCCGACCTCCTCCTACGTGTGGCGCAACATCATCCCGCATGTTGCACCGACCCATCGCTG
CATTGCTCCAGACCTGATCGGTATGGGCAAATCCGACAAACCAGACCTGGGTTATTTCTTCGACGACCAC
GTCCGCTTCATGGATGCCTTCATCGAAGCCCTGGGTCTGGAAGAGGTCGTCCTGGTCATTCACGACTGGG
GCTCCGCTCTGGGTTTCCACTGGGCCAAGCGCAATCCAGAGCGCGTCAAAGGTATTGCATTTATGGAGTT
CATCCGCCCTATCCCGACCTGGGACGAATGGCCAGAATTTGCCCGCGAGACCTTCCAGGCCTTCCGCACC
ACCGACGTCGGCCGCAAGCTGATCATCGATCAGAACGTTTTTATCGAGGGTACGCTGCCGATGGGTGTCG
TCCGCCCGCTGACTGAAGTCGAGATGGACCATTACCGCGAGCCGTTCCTGAATCCTGTTGACCGCGAGCC
ACTGTGGCGCTTCCCAAACGAGCTGCCAATCGCCGGTGAGCCAGCGAACATCGTCGCGCTGGTCGAAGAA
TACATGGACTGGCTGCACCAGTCCCCTGTCCCGAAGCTGCTGTTCTGGGGCACCCCAGGCGTTCTGATCC
CACCGGCCGAAGCCGCTCGCCTGGCCAAAAGCCTGCCTAACTGCAAGGCTGTGGACATCGGCCCGGGTCT
GAATCTGCTGCAAGAAGACAACCCGGACCTGATCGGCAGCGAGATCGCGCGCTGGCTGTCGACGCTCGAG
ATTTCCGGCGAGCCAACCACTGAGGATCTGTACTTTCAGAGCGATAACGCGATCGCCCACAACACCACAG
TGTTCCAGGGCGTGGCGGGCCAGTCCCTGCAGGTGTCTTGCCCCTATGACTCCATGAAGCACTGGGGGAG
GCGCAAGGCCTGGTGCCGCCAGCTGGGAGAGAAGGGCCCATGCCAGCGTGTGGTCAGCACGCACAACTTG
TGGCTGCTGTCCTTCCTGAGGAGGTGGAATGGGAGCACAGCCATCACAGACGATACCCTGGGTGGCACTC
TCACCATTACGCTGCGGAATCTACAACCCCATGATGCGGGTCTCTACCAGTGCCAGAGCCTCCATGGCAG
TGAGGCTGACACCCTCAGGAAGGTCCTGGTGGAGGTGCTGGCAGACCCCCTGGATCACCGGGATGCTGGA
GATCTCTGGTTCCCCGGGGAGTCTGAGAGCTTCGAGGATGCCCATGTGGAGCACAGCATCTCCAGGAGCC
TCTTGGAAGGAGAAATCCCCTTCCCACCCACTTCCATCCTTCTCCTCCTGGCCTGCATCTTTCTCATCAA
GATTCTAGCAGCCAGCGCCCTCTGGGCTGCAGCCTGGCATGGACAGAAGCCAGGGACACATCCACCCAGT
GAACTGGACTGTGGCCATGACCCAGGGTATCAGCTCCAAACTCTGCCAGGGCTGAGAGACACGGTTTAAA
CGAATTCGGGCTCGGTACCCGGGGATCCTCTAGAGTCGACCTGCAGGCATGCAAGCTGATCCGGCTGCTA
ACAAAGCCCGAAAGGAAGCTGAGTTGGCTGCTGCCACCGCTGAGCAATAACTAGCATAACCCCTTGGGGC
GGCCGCTTCGAGCAGACATGATAAGATACATTGATGAGTTTGGACAAACCACAACTAGAATGCAGTGAAA
AAAATGCTTTATTTGTGAAATTTGTGATGCTATTGCTTTATTTGTAACCATTATAAGCTGCAATAAACAA
GTTAACAACAACAATTGCATTCATTTTATGTTTCAGGTTCAGGGGGAGATGTGGGAGGTTTTTTTAAGCA
AGTAAAACCTCTACAAATGTGGTAAAATCGAATTTTAACAAAATATTAACGCTTACAATTTCCTGATGCG
GTATTTTCTCCTTACGCATCTGTGCGGTATTTCACACCGCATACGCGGATCTGCGCAGCACCATGGCCTG
AAATAACCTCTGAAAGAGGAACTTGGTTAGGTACCTTCTGAGGCGGAAAGAACCAGCTGTGGAATGTGTG
TCAGTTAGGGTGTGGAAAGTCCCCAGGCTCCCCAGCAGGCAGAAGTATGCAAAGCATGCATCTCAATTAG
TCAGCAACCAGGTGTGGAAAGTCCCCAGGCTCCCCAGCAGGCAGAAGTATGCAAAGCATGCATCTCAATT
AGTCAGCAACCATAGTCCCGCCCCTAACTCCGCCCATCCCGCCCCTAACTCCGCCCAGTTCCGCCCATTC
TCCGCCCCATGGCTGACTAATTTTTTTTATTTATGCAGAGGCCGAGGCCGCCTCGGCCTCTGAGCTATTC
CAGAAGTAGTGAGGAGGCTTTTTTGGAGGCCTAGGCTTTTGCAAAAAGCTTGATTCTTCTGACACAACAG
TCTCGAACTTAAGGCTAGAGCCACCATGATTGAACAAGATGGATTGCACGCAGGTTCTCCGGCCGCTTGG
GTGGAGAGGCTATTCGGCTATGACTGGGCACAACAGACAATCGGCTGCTCTGATGCCGCCGTGTTCCGGC
TGTCAGCGCAGGGGCGCCCGGTTCTTTTTGTCAAGACCGACCTGTCCGGTGCCCTGAATGAACTGCAGGA
CGAGGCAGCGCGGCTATCGTGGCTGGCCACGACGGGCGTTCCTTGCGCAGCTGTGCTCGACGTTGTCACT
GAAGCGGGAAGGGACTGGCTGCTATTGGGCGAAGTGCCGGGGCAGGATCTCCTGTCATCTCACCTTGCTC
CTGCCGAGAAAGTATCCATCATGGCTGATGCAATGCGGCGGCTGCATACGCTTGATCCGGCTACCTGCCC
ATTCGACCACCAAGCGAAACATCGCATCGAGCGAGCACGTACTCGGATGGAAGCCGGTCTTGTCGATCAG
GATGATCTGGACGAAGAGCATCAGGGGCTCGCGCCAGCCGAACTGTTCGCCAGGCTCAAGGCGCGCATGC
CCGACGGCGAGGATCTCGTCGTGACCCATGGCGATGCCTGCTTGCCGAATATCATGGTGGAAAATGGCCG
CTTTTCTGGATTCATCGACTGTGGCCGGCTGGGTGTGGCGGACCGCTATCAGGACATAGCGTTGGCTACC
CGTGATATTGCTGAAGAGCTTGGCGGCGAATGGGCTGACCGCTTCCTCGTGCTTTACGGTATCGCCGCTC
CCGATTCGCAGCGCATCGCCTTCTATCGCCTTCTTGACGAGTTCTTCTGAGCGGGACTCTGGGGTTCGAA
ATGACCGACCAAGCGACGCCCAACCTGCCATCACGATGGCCGCAATAAAATATCTTTATTTTCATTACAT
CTGTGTGTTGGTTTTTTGTGTGAATCGATAGCGATAAGGATCCTCTTTGCGCTTGCGTTTTCCCTTGTCC
AGATAGCCCAGTAGCTGACATTCATCCGGGGTCAGCACCGTTTCTGCGGACTGGCTTTCTACGTAATGGT
TTCTTAGACGTCAGGTGGCACTTTTCGGGGAAATGTGCGCGGAACCCCTATTTGTTTATTTTTCTAAATA
CATTCAAATATGTATCCGCTCATGAGACAATAACCCTGATAAATGCTTCAATAATATTGAAAAAGGAAGA
GTATGAGTATTCAACATTTCCGTGTCGCCCTTATTCCCTTTTTTGCGGCATTTTGCCTTCCTGTTTTTGC
TCACCCAGAAACGCTGGTGAAAGTAAAAGATGCTGAAGATCAGTTGGGTGCACGAGTGGGTTACATCGAA
CTGGATCTCAACAGCGGTAAGATCCTTGAGAGTTTTCGCCCCGAAGAACGTTTTCCAATGATGAGCACTT
TCAAAGTTCTGCTATGTGGCGCGGTATTATCCCGTATTGACGCCGGGCAAGAGCAACTCGGTCGCCGCAT
ACACTATTCTCAGAATGACTTGGTTGAGTACTCACCAGTCACAGAAAAGCATCTTACGGATGGCATGACA
GTAAGAGAATTATGCAGTGCTGCCATAACCATGAGTGATAACACTGCGGCCAACTTACTTCTGACAACTA
TCGGAGGACCGAAGGAGCTAACCGCTTTTTTGCACAACATGGGGGATCATGTAACTCGCCTTGATCGTTG
GGAACCGGAGCTGAATGAAGCCATACCAAACGACGAGCGTGACACCACGATGCCTGTAGCAATGGCAACA
ACGTTGCGCAAACTATTAACTGGCGAACTACTTACTCTAGCTTCCCGGCAACAATTAATAGACTGGATGG
AGGCGGATAAAGTTGCAGGACCACTTCTGCGCTCGGCCCTTCCGGCTGGCTGGTTTATTGCTGATAAATC
TGGAGCCGGTGAGCGTGGGTCTCGCGGTATCATTGCAGCACTGGGGCCAGATGGTAAGCCCTCCCGTATC
GTAGTTATCTACACGACGGGGAGTCAGGCAACTATGGATGAACGAAATAGACAGATCGCTGAGATAGGTG
CCTCACTGATTAAGCATTGGTAATTCGAAATGACCGACCAAGCGACGCCCAACCGGTATCAGCTCACTCA
AAGGCGGTAATACGGTTATCCACAGAATCAGGGGATAACGCAGGAAAGAACATGTGAGCAAAAGGCCAGC
AAAAGGCCAGGAACCGTAAAAAGGCCGCGTTGCTGGCGTTTTTCCATAGGCTCCGCCCCCCTGACGAGCA
TCACAAAAATCGACGCTCAAGTCAGAGGTGGCGAAACCCGACAGGACTATAAAGATACCAGGCGTTTCCC
CCTGGAAGCTCCCTCGTGCGCTCTCCTGTTCCGACCCTGCCGCTTACCGGATACCTGTCCGCCTTTCTCC
CTTCGGGAAGCGTGGCGCTTTCTCATAGCTCACGCTGTAGGTATCTCAGTTCGGTGTAGGTCGTTCGCTC
CAAGCTGGGCTGTGTGCACGAACCCCCCGTTCAGCCCGACCGCTGCGCCTTATCCGGTAACTATCGTCTT
GAGTCCAACCCGGTAAGACACGACTTATCGCCACTGGCAGCAGCCACTGGTAACAGGATTAGCAGAGCGA
GGTATGTAGGCGGTGCTACAGAGTTCTTGAAGTGGTGGCCTAACTACGGCTACACTAGAAGGACAGTATT
TGGTATCTGCGCTCTGCTGAAGCCAGTTACCTTCGGAAAAAGAGTTGGTAGCTCTTGATCCGGCAAACAA
ACCACCGCTGGTAGCGGTGGTTTTTTTGTTTGCAAGCAGCAGATTACGCGCAGAAAAAAAGGATTTCAAG
AAGATCCTTTGATCTTTTCTACGGGGTCTGACGCTCAGTGGAACGAAAACTCACGTTAAGGGATTTTGGT
CATGAGATTATCAAAAAGGATCTTCACCTAGATCCTTTTATAGTCCGGAAATACAGGAACGCACGCTGGA
TGGCCCTTCGCTGGGATGGTGAAACCATGAAAAATGGCAGCTTCAGTGGATTAAGTGGGGGTAATGTGGC
CTGTACCCTCTGGTTGCATAGGTATTCATACGGTTAAAATTTATCAGGCGCGATTGCGGCAGTTTTTCGG
GTGGTTTGTTGCCATTTTTACCTGTCTGCTGCCGTGATCGCGCTGAACGCGTTTTAGCGGTGCGTACAAT
TAAGGGATTATGGTAAATCCACTTACTGTCTGCCCTCGTAGCCATCGAGATAAACCGCAGTACTCCGGCC
ACGATGCGTCCGGCGTAGAGGATCGAGATCT
Features (pLannotate 1.2.2; 22 found; start..end, strand, type, name):
    140..517     +  enhancer       CMV enhancer: human cytomegalovirus immediate early enhancer
    519..718     +  promoter       CMV promoter: human cytomegalovirus (CMV) immediate early promoter
    857..989     +  intron         chimeric intron: chimera between introns from human β-globin and immunoglobulin heavy chain genes
   1033..1051    +  promoter       T7 promoter: promoter for bacteriophage T7 RNA polymerase
   1062..1148    +  CDS            IL6 (fragment): IL6_HUMAN - Also known as IFNB2. Experimental evidence at protein level: Swiss-Prot protein existence level 1. Acts as an essential factor in bone homeostasis and on vessels directly or indirectly by induction of VEGF, resulting in increased angiogenesis activity and vascular permeability (PubMed:17075861, PubMed:12794819). Induces, through 'trans-signaling' and synergistically with IL1B and TNF, the production of VEGF (PubMed:12794819). Involved in metabolic controls, is discharged into the bloodstream after muscle contraction increasing lipolysis and improving insulin resistance (PubMed:2082
   1151..2039    +  CDS            HaloTag® (fragment): modified bacterial dehalogenase that forms covalent bonds with chloroalkane derivatives
   2058..2723    +  CDS            TREM2: TREM2_HUMAN - Experimental evidence at protein level: Swiss-Prot protein existence level 1. Forms a receptor signaling complex with TYROBP which mediates signaling and cell activation following ligand binding (PubMed:10799849). Acts as a receptor for amyloid-beta protein 42, a cleavage product of the amyloid-beta precursor protein APP, and mediates its uptake and degradation by microglia (PubMed:27477018, PubMed:29518356). Binding to amyloid-beta 42 mediates microglial activation, proliferation, migration, apoptosis and expression of pro- inflammatory cytokines, such as IL6R and CCL3, and the
   2732..2787    +  misc_feature   MCS: pUC18/19 multiple cloning site
   2794..2843    +  CDS            SET1 (fragment): solubility-enhancement tag derived from T7 phage gene 10B
   2851..2870    +  terminator     T7 terminator (fragment): transcription terminator for bacteriophage T7 RNA polymerase
   2892..3013    -  polyA_signal   SV40 poly(A) signal: SV40 polyadenylation signal
   3036..3104    -  CDS            large T antigen (fragment): large T antigen from SV40 (simian virus 40)
   3109..3141    +  rep_origin     M13 ori (fragment): M13 bacteriophage origin of replication; arrow indicates direction of (+) strand synthesis
   3142..3193    -  misc_feature   bom (fragment): basis of mobility region from pBR322
   3258..3615    +  promoter       SV40 promoter: SV40 enhancer and early promoter
   3666..4457    +  CDS            neo: KKA2_KLEPN - Also known as kan, nptII. Experimental evidence at protein level: Swiss-Prot protein existence level 1. Resistance to kanamycin, neomycin, paromomycin, ribostamycin, butirosin and gentamicin B. From Klebsiella pneumoniae.
   4524..4572    +  polyA_signal   poly(A) signal: synthetic polyadenylation signal
   4593..4685    -  CDS            tnpA (fragment): TN5P_ECOLX - Also known as tnp. Experimental evidence at protein level: Swiss-Prot protein existence level 1. Mediates transposition of transposon Tn5 by a 'cut and paste' mechanism. First, the monomeric transposase binds the 19 bp inverted DNA repeats flanking the transposon. Then, dimerization of the DNA- bound transposase creates a synaptic DNA complex. After nicking of the first DNA strand, excision of the transposon proceeds through a series of intermediates. The transposase then mediates the insertion of the transposon at a new site by strand transfer. The activity of the wild- type tran
   4728..4832    +  promoter       AmpR promoter: bla
   4833..5693    +  CDS            AmpR: β-lactamase; bla; confers resistance to ampicillin, carbenicillin, and related antibiotics
   5851..6439    -  rep_origin     ori: high-copy-number ColE1/pMB1/pBR322/pUC origin of replication
   6555..6838    +  misc_feature   cer region: ColE1-derived recombination site that helps to maintain plasmids as monomers
