[The description below was written by a language model from this plasmid's Addgene catalogue record and pLannotate feature annotations shown in this document.]
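Description:
HaloTag-TREM2 Vector is a mammalian expression plasmid of about 6.9 kb, recorded as built on the pFN21A HaloTag CMV Flexi backbone and designed to produce human TREM2 fused at its N terminus to HaloTag. It is propagated in E. coli as a high-copy plasmid through a ColE1/pUC-type origin and selected with ampicillin via the β-lactamase gene. A ColE1-derived cer site is also annotated, which helps resolve plasmid multimers into monomers for stable inheritance.

Expression is driven by the human cytomegalovirus immediate early enhancer and promoter, followed by a chimeric β-globin/immunoglobulin intron that typically improves mRNA processing and yield. A T7 promoter sits just upstream of the coding region and could support in vitro transcription. The open reading frame begins with a short segment annotated as an interleukin-6 fragment, whose position and size suggest a secretion signal peptide, although the record does not state this. HaloTag and the unmutated TREM2 coding sequence follow. This arrangement would be consistent with routing the fusion through the secretory pathway so that the tag sits on the extracellular side of this membrane receptor. An SV40 polyadenylation signal lies downstream. The feature table also shows a separate cassette in which the SV40 enhancer/early promoter drives a neomycin phosphotransferase gene with a synthetic poly(A) signal, which could allow G418 selection of stable mammalian lines, though the catalogue entry does not mention it. Several short fragment annotations appear to be backbone remnants.

HaloTag is a modified bacterial dehalogenase that bonds covalently to chloroalkane ligands, so the fusion can be labelled with fluorescent ligands or captured on ligand-bearing surfaces. No specific application beyond expression in mammalian cells is recorded.
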