Addgene plasmid #238682: HaloTag-TREM2 Vector
Purpose: Express HaloTag-TREM2 Fusion Protein in Mammalian Cells under a CMV promoter
Depositing lab: Promega Corporation.
Backbone
  Vector backbone: pFN21A HaloTag(R) CMV Flexi(R) Vector
  Vector type: Mammalian Expression
Growth in bacteria
  Bacterial resistance: Ampicillin, 100 μg/mL
  Growth temperature: 37°C
  Growth strain: DH5alpha
  Copy number: High Copy
Gene/Insert
  Gene/Insert name: TREM2
  Species: H. sapiens (human)
  Mutation: None
  Entrez Gene: TREM2 (a.k.a. AD17, PLOSL2, TREM-2, Trem2a, Trem2b, Trem2c)
  Promoter: CMV
  Tag / fusion protein: HaloTag (R) (N terminal on backbone)
  Cloning method: Other
Terms and licenses: Academic/Nonprofit Terms; Industry Terms
How to cite: HaloTag-TREM2 Vector was a gift from Promega Corporation (Addgene plasmid # 238682 ; http://n2t.net/addgene:238682 ; RRID:Addgene_238682)
